>Addgene plasmid #51465 | PH-Akt-GFP | addgene full sequence | sequence record 236006 | Addgene NGS Result
TAGTTATTAATAGTAATCAATTACGGGGTCATTAGTTCATAGCCCATATATGGAGTTCCGCGTTACATAA
CTTACGGTAAATGGCCCGCCTGGCTGACCGCCCAACGACCCCCGCCCATTGACGTCAATAATGACGTATG
TTCCCATAGTAACGCCAATAGGGACTTTCCATTGACGTCAATGGGTGGAGTATTTACGGTAAACTGCCCA
CTTGGCAGTACATCAAGTGTATCATATGCCAAGTACGCCCCCTATTGACGTCAATGACGGTAAATGGCCC
GCCTGGCATTATGCCCAGTACATGACCTTATGGGACTTTCCTACTTGGCAGTACATCTACGTATTAGTCA
TCGCTATTACCATGGTGATGCGGTTTTGGCAGTACATCAATGGGCGTGGATAGCGGTTTGACTCACGGGG
ATTTCCAAGTCTCCACCCCATTGACGTCAATGGGAGTTTGTTTTGGCACCAAAATCAACGGGACTTTCCA
AAATGTCGTAACAACTCCGCCCCATTGACGCAAATGGGCGGTAGGCGTGTACGGTGGGAGGTCTATATAA
GCAGAGCTGGTTTAGTGAACCGTCAGATCCGCTAGCGCTACCGGACTCAGATCTCGAGCTCAAGCTTCGA
ATTCTGCATCAGAGGCTGTGGCCAGGCCAGCTGGGCTCGGGGAGCGCCAGCCTGAGAGGAGCGCGTGAGC
GTCGCGGGAGCCTCGGGCACCATGAGCGACGTGGCTATTGTGAAGGAGGGTTGGCTGCACAAACGAGGGG
AGTACATCAAGACCTGGCGGCCACGCTACTTCCTCCTCAAGAATGATGGCACCTTCATTGGCTACAAGGA
GCGGCCGCAGGATGTGGACCAACGTGAGGCTCCCCTCAACAACTTCTCTGTGGCGCAGTGCCAGCTGATG
AAGACGGAGCGGCCCCGGCCCAACACCTTCATCATCCGCTGCCTGCAGTGGACCACTGTCATCGAACGCA
CCTTCCATGTGGAGACTCCTGAGGAGCGGGAGGAGTGGACAACCGCCATCCAGACTGTGGCTGACGGCCT
CAAGAAGCAGGAGGAGGAGGAGATGGACTTCCGGTCGGGCTCACCCAGTGACAACTCAGGGGCTGAAGAG
ATGGAGGTGTCCCTGGCCAAGCCCAAGCACCGCGTGACCATGAACGAGTTTGAGTACCTGAAGCTGCTGG
GCAAGGGCACTTTCGGCAAGGTGGATCCACCGGTCGCCACCATGGTGAGCAAGGGCGAGGAGCTGTTCAC
CGGGGTGGTGCCCATCCTGGTCGAGCTGGACGGCGACGTAAACGGCCACAAGTTCAGCGTGTCCGGCGAG
GGCGAGGGCGATGCCACCTACGGCAAGCTGACCCTGAAGTTCATCTGCACCACCGGCAAGCTGCCCGTGC
CCTGGCCCACCCTCGTGACCACCCTGACCTACGGCGTGCAGTGCTTCAGCCGCTACCCCGACCACATGAA
GCAGCACGACTTCTTCAAGTCCGCCATGCCCGAAGGCTACGTCCAGGAGCGCACCATCTTCTTCAAGGAC
GACGGCAACTACAAGACCCGCGCCGAGGTGAAGTTCGAGGGCGACACCCTGGTGAACCGCATCGAGCTGA
AGGGCATCGACTTCAAGGAGGACGGCAACATCCTGGGGCACAAGCTGGAGTACAACTACAACAGCCACAA
CGTCTATATCATGGCCGACAAGCAGAAGAACGGCATCAAGGTGAACTTCAAGATCCGCCACAACATCGAG
GACGGCAGCGTGCAGCTCGCCGACCACTACCAGCAGAACACCCCCATCGGCGACGGCCCCGTGCTGCTGC
CCGACAACCACTACCTGAGCACCCAGTCCGCCCTGAGCAAAGACCCCAACGAGAAGCGCGATCACATGGT
CCTGCTGGAGTTCGTGACCGCCGCCGGGATCACTCTCGGCATGGACGAGCTGTACAAGTAAAGCGGCCGC
GACTCTAGATCATAATCAGCCATACCACATTTGTAGAGGTTTTACTTGCTTTAAAAAACCTCCCACACCT
CCCCCTGAACCTGAAACATAAAATGAATGCAATTGTTGTTGTTAACTTGTTTATTGCAGCTTATAATGGT
TACAAATAAAGCAATAGCATCACAAATTTCACAAATAAAGCATTTTTTTCACTGCATTCTAGTTGTGGTT
TGTCCAAACTCATCAATGTATCTTAAGGCGTAAATTGTAAGCGTTAATATTTTGTTAAAATTCGCGTTAA
ATTTTTGTTAAATCAGCTCATTTTTTAACCAATAGGCCGAAATCGGCAAAATCCCTTATAAATCAAAAGA
ATAGACCGAGATAGGGT
[37 nt withheld, positions 2328-2364]
AAAGAACGTGGACTCCAACGTCAAAGG
[49 nt withheld, positions 2392-2440]
T
[91 nt withheld, positions 2442-2532]
G
[124 nt withheld, positions 2534-2657]
CAGGTGGCACTTTTCGGGGAAATGTGCGCGGAACCCCTATTTGTTTATTTTTCTAAATACATTCAAATAT
GTATCCGCTCATGAGACAATAACCCTGATAAATGCTTCAATAATATTGAAAAAGGAAGAGTCCTGAGGCG
GAAAGAACCAGCTGTGGAATGTGTGTCAGTTAGGGTGTGGAAAGTCCCCAGGCTCCCCAGCAGGCAGAAG
TATGCAAAGCATGCATCTCAATTAGTCAGCAACCAGGTGTGGAAAGTCCCCAGGCTCCCCAGCAGGCAGA
AGTATGCAAAGCATGCATCTCAATTAGTCAGCAACCATAGTCCCGCCCCTAACTCCGCCCATCCCGCCCC
TAACTCCGCCCAGTTCCGCCCATTCTCCGCCCCATGGCTGACTAATTTTTTTTATTTATGCAGAGGCCGA
GGCCGCCTCGGCCTCTGAGCTATTCCAGAAGTAGTGAGGAGGCTTTTTTGGAGGCCTAGGCTTTTGCAAA
GATCGATCAAGAGACAGGATGAGGATCGTTTCGCATGATTGAACAAGATGGATTGCACGCAGGTTCTCCG
GCCGCTTGGGTGGAGAGGCTATTCGGCTATGACTGGGCACAACAGACAATCGGCTGCTCTGATGCCGCCG
TGTTCCGGCTGTCAGCGCAGGGGCGCCCGGTTCTTTTTGTCAAGACCGACCTGTCCGGTGCCCTGAATGA
ACTGCAAGACGAGGCAGCGCGGCTATCGTGGCTGGCCACGACGGGCGTTCCTTGCGCAGCTGTGCTCGAC
GTTGTCACTGAAGCGGGAAGGGACTGGCTGCTATTGGGCGAAGTGCCGGGGCAGGATCTCCTGTCATCTC
ACCTTGCTCCTGCCGAGAAAGTATCCATCATGGCTGATGCAATGCGGCGGCTGCATACGCTTGATCCGGC
TACCTGCCCATTCGACCACCAAGCGAAACATCGCATCGAGCGAGCACGTACTCGGATGGAAGCCGGTCTT
GTCGATCAGGATGATCTGGACGAAGAGCATCAGGGGCTCGCGCCAGCCGAACTGTTCGCCAGGCTCAAGG
CGAGCATGCCCGACGGCGAGGATCTCGTCGTGACCCATGGCGATGCCTGCTTGCCGAATATCATGGTGGA
AAATGGCCGCTTTTCTGGATTCATCGACTGTGGCCGGCTGGGTGTGGCGGACCGCTATCAGGACATAGCG
TTGGCTACCCGTGATATTGCTGAAGAGCTTGGCGGCGAATGGGCTGACCGCTTCCTCGTGCTTTACGGTA
TCGCCGCTCCCGATTCGCAGCGCATCGCCTTCTATCGCCTTCTTGACGAGTTCTTCTGAGCGGGACTCTG
GGGTTCGAAATGACCGACCAAGCGACGCCCAACCTGCCATCACGAGATTTCGATTCCACCGCCGCCTTCT
ATGAAAGGTTGGGCTTCGGAATCGTTTTCCGGGACGCCGGCTGGATGATCCTCCAGCGCGGGGATCTCAT
GCTGGAGTTCTTCGCCCACCCTAGGGGGAGGCTAACTGAAACACGGAAGGAGACAATACCGGAAGGAACC
CGCGCTATGACGGCAATAAAAAGACAGAATAAAACGCACGGTGTTGGGTCGTTTGTTCATAAACGCGGGG
TTCGGTCCCAGGGCTGGCACTCTGTCGATACCCCACCGAGACCCCATTGGGGCCAATACGCCCGCGTTTC
TTCCTTTTCCCCACCCCACCCCCCAAGTTCGGGTGAAGGCCCAGGGCTCGCAGCCAACGTCGGGGCGGCA
GGCCCTGCCATAGCCTCAGGTTACTCATATATACTTTAGATTGATTTAAAACTTCATTTTTAATTTAAAA
GGATCTAGGTGAAGATCCTTTTTGATAATCTCATGACCAAAATCCCTTAACGTGAGTTTTCGTTCCACTG
AGCGTCAGACCCCGTAGAAAAGATCAAAGGATCTTCTTGAGATCCTTTTTTTCTGCGCGTAATCTGCTGC
TTGCAAACAAAAAAACCACCGCTACCAGCGGTGGTTTGTTTGCCGGATCAAGAGCTACCAACTCTTTTTC
CGAAGGTAACTGGCTTCAGCAGAGCGCAGATACCAAATACTGTTCTTCTAGTGTAGCCGTAGTTAGGCCA
CCACTTCAAGAACTCTGTAGCACCGCCTACATACCTCGCTCTGCTAATCCTGTTACCAGTGGCTGCTGCC
AGTGGCGATAAGTCGTGTCTTACCGGGTTGGACTCAAGACGATAGTTACCGGATAAGGCGCAGCGGTCGG
GCTGAACGGGGGGTTCGTGCACACAGCCCAGCTTGGAGCGAACGACCTACACCGAACTGAGATACCTACA
GCGTGAGCTATGAGAAAGCGCCACGCTTCCCGAAGGGAGAAAGGCGGACAGGTATCCGGTAAGCGGCAGG
GTCGGAACAGGAGAGCGCACGAGGGAGCTTCCAGGGGGAAACGCCTGGTATCTTTATAGTCCTGTCGGGT
TTCGCCACCTCTGACTTGAGCGTCGATTTTTGTGATGCTCGTCAGGGGGGCGGAGCCTATGGAAAAACGC
CAGCAACGCGGCCTTTTTACGGTTCCTGGCCTTTTGCTGGCCTTTTGCTCACATGTTCTTTCCTGCGTTA
TCCCCTGATTCTGTGGATAACCGTATTACCGCCATGCAT
Features (pLannotate 1.2.2; 15 found; start..end, strand, type, name):
     61..364     +  enhancer       CMV enhancer: human cytomegalovirus immediate early enhancer
    365..568     +  promoter       CMV promoter: human cytomegalovirus (CMV) immediate early promoter
    591..638     +  misc_feature   MCS (fragment): multiple cloning site
    722..1213    +  CDS            Akt1 (fragment): human serine/threonine protein kinase activated by growth factors; AKT1
   1232..1951    +  CDS            EGFP: the original enhanced GFP (Yang et al., 1996) mammalian codon-optimized
   1968..2051    +  CDS            large T antigen (fragment): large T antigen from SV40 (simian virus 40)
   2074..2195    +  polyA_signal   SV40 poly(A) signal: SV40 polyadenylation signal
   2229..2657    -  rep_origin     f1 ori (sequence partly withheld): f1 bacteriophage origin of replication; arrow indicates direction of (+) strand synthesis
   2684..2788    +  promoter       AmpR promoter: bla
   2790..3147    +  promoter       SV40 promoter: SV40 enhancer and early promoter
   3182..3976    +  CDS            NeoR/KanR: aminoglycoside phosphotransferase from Tn5; aph(3')-II (or nptII); confers resistance to neomycin, kanamycin, and G418 (Geneticin®)
   3997..4149    +  CDS            ble (fragment): BLE_KLEPN - Experimental evidence at protein level: Swiss-Prot protein existence level 1. Binding protein with a strong affinity to the bleomycin family of antibiotics. Binds to CL990; an antimitotic-antibiotic compound. From Klebsiella pneumoniae.
   4208..4255    +  polyA_signal   HSV TK poly(A) signal: herpes simplex virus thymidine kinase polyadenylation signal (Cole and Stacy, 1985)
   4346..4362    -  polyA_signal   bGH poly(A) signal (fragment): bovine growth hormone polyadenylation signal
   4584..5172    +  rep_origin     ori: high-copy-number ColE1/pMB1/pBR322/pUC origin of replication
