>Addgene plasmid #51465 | PH-Akt-GFP | analyzer sequence | sequence record 78524
TAGTTATTAATAGTAATCAATTACGGGGTCATTAGTTCATAGCCCATATATGGAGTTCCGCGTTACATAA
CTTACGGTAAATGGCCCGCCTGGCTGACCGCCCAACGACCCCCGCCCATTGACGTCAATAATGACGTATG
TTCCCATAGTAACGCCAATAGGGACTTTCCATTGACGTCAATGGGTGGAGTATTTACGGTAAACTGCCCA
CTTGGCAGTACATCAAGTGTATCATATGCCAAGTACGCCCCCTATTGACGTCAATGACGGTAAATGGCCC
GCCTGGCATTATGCCCAGTACATGACCTTATGGGACTTTCCTACTTGGCAGTACATCTACGTATTAGTCA
TCGCTATTACCATGGTGATGCGGTTTTGGCAGTACATCAATGGGCGTGGATAGCGGTTTGACTCACGGGG
ATTTCCAAGTCTCCACCCCATTGACGTCAATGGGAGTTTGTTTTGGCACCAAAATCAACGGGACTTTCCA
AAATGTCGTAACAACTCCGCCCCATTGACGCAAATGGGCGGTAGGCGTGTACGGTGGGAGGTCTATATAA
GCAGAGCTGGTTTAGTGAACCGTCAGATCCGCTAGCGCTACCGGACTCAGATCTCGAGCTCAAGCTTCGA
ATTCTGCATCAGAGGCTGTGGCCAGGCCAGCTGGGCTCGGGGAGCGCCAGCCTGAGAGGAGCGCGTGAGC
GTCGCGGGAGCCTCGGGCACCATGAGCGACGTGGCTATTGTGAAGGAGGGTTGGCTGCACAAACGAGGGG
AGTACATCAAGACCTGGCGGCCACGCTACTTCCTCCTCAAGAATGATGGCACCTTCATTGGCTACAAGGA
GCGGCCGCAGGATGTGGACCAACGTGAGGCTCCCCTCAACAACTTCTCTGTGGCGCAGTGCCAGCTGATG
AAGACGGAGCGGCCCCGGCCCAACACCTTCATCATCCGCTGCCTGCAGTGGACCACTGTCATCGAACGCA
CCTTCCATGTGGAGACTCCTGAGGAGCGGGAGGAGTGGACAACCGCCATCCAGACTGTGGCTGACGGCCT
CAAGAAGCAGGAGGAGGAGGAGATGGACTTCCGGTCGGGCTCACCCAGTGACAACTCAGGGGCTGAAGAG
ATGGAGGTGTCCCTGGCCAAGCCCAAGCACCGCGTGACCATGAACGAGTTTGAGTACCTGAAGCTGCTGG
GCAAGGGCACTTTCGGCAAGGTGGATCCACCGGTCGCCACCATGGTGAGCAAGGGCGAGGAGCTGTTCAC
CGGGGTGGTGCCCATCCTGGTCGAGCTGGACGGCGACGTAAACGGCCACAAGTTCAGCGTGTCCGGCGAG
GGCGAGGGCGATGCCACCTACGGCAAGCTGACCCTGAAGTTCATCTGCACCACCGGCAAGCTGCCCGTGC
CCTGGCCCACCCTCGTGACCACCCTGACCTACGGCGTGCAGTGCTTCAGCCGCTACCCCGACCACATGAA
GCAGCACGACTTCTTCAAGTCCGCCATGCCCGAAGGCTACGTCCAGGAGCGCACCATCTTCTTCAAGGAC
GACGGCAACTACAAGACCCGCGCCGAGGTGAAGTTCGAGGGCGACACCCTGGTGAACCGCATCGAGCTGA
AGGGCATCGACTTCAAGGAGGACGGCAACATCCTGGGGCACAAGCTGGAGTACAACTACAACAGCCACAA
CGTCTATATCATGGCCGACAAGCAGAAGAACGGCATCAAGGTGAACTTCAAGATCCGCCACAACATCGAG
GACGGCAGCGTGCAGCTCGCCGACCACTACCAGCAGAACACCCCCATCGGCGACGGCCCCGTGCTGCTGC
CCGACAACCACTACCTGAGCACCCAGTCCGCCCTGAGCAAAGACCCCAACGAGAAGCGCGATCACATGGT
CCTGCTGGAGTTCGTGACCGCCGCCGGGATCACTCTCGGCATGGACGAGCTGTACAAGTAAAGCGGCCGC
GACTCTAGATCATAATCAGCCATACCACATTTGTAGAGGTTTTACTTGCTTTAAAAAACCTCCCACACCT
CCCCCTGAACCTGAAACATAAAATGAATGCAATTGTTGTTGTTAACTTGTTTATTGCAGCTTATAATGGT
TACAAATAAAGCAATAGCATCACAAATTTCACAAATAAAGCATTTTTTTCACTGCATTCTAGTTGTGGTT
TGTCCAAACTCATCAATGTATCTTAAGGCGTAAATTGTAAGCGTTAATATTTTGTTAAAATTCGCGTTAA
ATTTTTGTTAAATCAGCTCATTTTTTAACCAATAGGCCGAAATCGGCAAAATCCCTTATAAATCAAAAGA
ATAGACCGAGATAGGGT
[37 nt withheld, positions 2328-2364]
AAAGAACGTGGACTCCAACGTCAAAGG
[49 nt withheld, positions 2392-2440]
T
[91 nt withheld, positions 2442-2532]
G
[124 nt withheld, positions 2534-2657]
CAGGTGGCACTTTTCGGGGAAATGTGCGCGGAACCCCTATTTGTTTATTTTTCTAAATACATTCAAATAT
GTATCCGCTCATGAGACAATAACCCTGATAAATGCTTCAATAATATTGAAAAAGGAAGAGTCCTGAGGCG
GAAAGAACCAGCTGTGGAATGTGTGTCAGTTAGGGTGTGGAAAGTCCCCAGGCTCCCCAGCAGGCAGAAG
TATGCAAAGCATGCATCTCAATTAGTCAGCAACCAGGTGTGGAAAGTCCCCAGGCTCCCCAGCAGGCAGA
AGTATGCAAAGCATGCATCTCAATTAGTCAGCAACCATAGTCCCGCCCCTAACTCCGCCCATCCCGCCCC
TAACTCCGCCCAGTTCCGCCCATTCTCCGCCCCATGGCTGACTAATTTTTTTTATTTATGCAGAGGCCGA
GGCCGCCTCGGCCTCTGAGCTATTCCAGAAGTAGTGAGGAGGCTTTTTTGGAGGCCTAGGCTTTTGCAAA
GATCGATCAAGAGACAGGATGAGGATCGTTTCGCATGATTGAACAAGATGGATTGCACGCAGGTTCTCCG
GCCGCTTGGGTGGAGAGGCTATTCGGCTATGACTGGGCACAACAGACAATCGGCTGCTCTGATGCCGCCG
TGTTCCGGCTGTCAGCGCAGGGGCGCCCGGTTCTTTTTGTCAAGACCGACCTGTCCGGTGCCCTGAATGA
ACTGCAAGACGAGGCAGCGCGGCTATCGTGGCTGGCCACGACGGGCGTTCCTTGCGCAGCTGTGCTCGAC
GTTGTCACTGAAGCGGGAAGGGACTGGCTGCTATTGGGCGAAGTGCCGGGGCAGGATCTCCTGTCATCTC
ACCTTGCTCCTGCCGAGAAAGTATCCATCATGGCTGATGCAATGCGGCGGCTGCATACGCTTGATCCGGC
TACCTGCCCATTCGACCACCAAGCGAAACATCGCATCGAGCGAGCACGTACTCGGATGGAAGCCGGTCTT
GTCGATCAGGATGATCTGGACGAAGAGCATCAGGGGCTCGCGCCAGCCGAACTGTTCGCCAGGCTCAAGG
CGAGCATGCCCGACGGCGAGGATCTCGTCGTGACCCATGGCGATGCCTGCTTGCCGAATATCATGGTGGA
AAATGGCCGCTTTTCTGGATTCATCGACTGTGGCCGGCTGGGTGTGGCGGACCGCTATCAGGACATAGCG
TTGGCTACCCGTGATATTGCTGAAGAGCTTGGCGGCGAATGGGCTGACCGCTTCCTCGTGCTTTACGGTA
TCGCCGCTCCCGATTCGCAGCGCATCGCCTTCTATCGCCTTCTTGACGAGTTCTTCTGAGCGGGACTCTG
GGGTTCGAAATGACCGACCAAGCGACGCCCAACCTGCCATCACGAGATTTCGATTCCACCGCCGCCTTCT
ATGAAAGGTTGGGCTTCGGAATCGTTTTCCGGGACGCCGGCTGGATGATCCTCCAGCGCGGGGATCTCAT
GCTGGAGTTCTTCGCCCACCCTAGGGGGAGGCTAACTGAAACACGGAAGGAGACAATACCGGAAGGAACC
CGCGCTATGACGGCAATAAAAAGACAGAATAAAACGCACGGTGTTGGGTCGTTTGTTCATAAACGCGGGG
TTCGGTCCCAGGGCTGGCACTCTGTCGATACCCCACCGAGACCCCATTGGGGCCAATACGCCCGCGTTTC
TTCCTTTTCCCCACCCCACCCCCCAAGTTCGGGTGAAGGCCCAGGGCTCGCAGCCAACGTCGGGGCGGCA
GGCCCTGCCATAGCCTCAGGTTACTCATATATACTTTAGATTGATTTAAAACTTCATTTTTAATTTAAAA
GGATCTAGGTGAAGATCCTTTTTGATAATCTCATGACCAAAATCCCTTAACGTGAGTTTTCGTTCCACTG
AGCGTCAGACCCCGTAGAAAAGATCAAAGGATCTTCTTGAGATCCTTTTTTTCTGCGCGTAATCTGCTGC
TTGCAAACAAAAAAACCACCGCTACCAGCGGTGGTTTGTTTGCCGGATCAAGAGCTACCAACTCTTTTTC
CGAAGGTAACTGGCTTCAGCAGAGCGCAGATACCAAATACTGTCCTTCTAGTGTAGCCGTAGTTAGGCCA
CCACTTCAAGAACTCTGTAGCACCGCCTACATACCTCGCTCTGCTAATCCTGTTACCAGTGGCTGCTGCC
AGTGGCGATAAGTCGTGTCTTACCGGGTTGGACTCAAGACGATAGTTACCGGATAAGGCGCAGCGGTCGG
GCTGAACGGGGGGTTCGTGCACACAGCCCAGCTTGGAGCGAACGACCTACACCGAACTGAGATACCTACA
GCGTGAGCTATGAGAAAGCGCCACGCTTCCCGAAGGGAGAAAGGCGGACAGGTATCCGGTAAGCGGCAGG
GTCGGAACAGGAGAGCGCACGAGGGAGCTTCCAGGGGGAAACGCCTGGTATCTTTATAGTCCTGTCGGGT
TTCGCCACCTCTGACTTGAGCGTCGATTTTTGTGATGCTCGTCAGGGGGGCGGAGCCTATGGAAAAACGC
CAGCAACGCGGCCTTTTTACGGTTCCTGGCCTTTTGCTGGCCTTTTGCTCACATGTTCTTTCCTGCGTTA
TCCCCTGATTCTGTGGATAACCGTATTACCGCCATGCAT
Features (pLannotate 1.2.2; 15 found; start..end, strand, type, name):
     61..364     +  enhancer       CMV enhancer: human cytomegalovirus immediate early enhancer
    365..568     +  promoter       CMV promoter: human cytomegalovirus (CMV) immediate early promoter
    591..638     +  misc_feature   MCS (fragment): multiple cloning site
    722..1213    +  CDS            Akt1 (fragment): human serine/threonine protein kinase activated by growth factors; AKT1
   1232..1951    +  CDS            EGFP: the original enhanced GFP (Yang et al., 1996) mammalian codon-optimized
   1968..2051    +  CDS            large T antigen (fragment): large T antigen from SV40 (simian virus 40)
   2074..2195    +  polyA_signal   SV40 poly(A) signal: SV40 polyadenylation signal
   2229..2657    -  rep_origin     f1 ori (sequence partly withheld): f1 bacteriophage origin of replication; arrow indicates direction of (+) strand synthesis
   2684..2788    +  promoter       AmpR promoter: bla
   2790..3147    +  promoter       SV40 promoter: SV40 enhancer and early promoter
   3182..3976    +  CDS            NeoR/KanR: aminoglycoside phosphotransferase from Tn5; aph(3')-II (or nptII); confers resistance to neomycin, kanamycin, and G418 (Geneticin®)
   3997..4149    +  CDS            ble (fragment): BLE_KLEPN - Experimental evidence at protein level: Swiss-Prot protein existence level 1. Binding protein with a strong affinity to the bleomycin family of antibiotics. Binds to CL990; an antimitotic-antibiotic compound. From Klebsiella pneumoniae.
   4208..4255    +  polyA_signal   HSV TK poly(A) signal: herpes simplex virus thymidine kinase polyadenylation signal (Cole and Stacy, 1985)
   4346..4362    -  polyA_signal   bGH poly(A) signal (fragment): bovine growth hormone polyadenylation signal
   4584..5172    +  rep_origin     ori: high-copy-number ColE1/pMB1/pBR322/pUC origin of replication
