[The description below was written by a language model from this plasmid's Addgene catalogue record, the feature table of its GenBank file and pLannotate feature annotations shown in this document.]
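Description:
PH-Akt-GFP is a 5,286 bp mammalian expression plasmid built on the Clontech pEGFP-N1 backbone that encodes a fluorescent lipid biosensor. The insert is a 492 bp fragment covering amino acids 1–164 of AKT, annotated as human AKT1, which includes the pleckstrin homology (PH) domain. It was cloned between the EcoRI and BamHI sites of the polylinker, both of which remain intact. It sits in frame upstream of EGFP, so the fluorescent protein is fused to the C terminus of the Akt fragment. Transcription is driven by the human cytomegalovirus immediate early enhancer and promoter and terminated by the SV40 polyadenylation signal.

The plasmid replicates in E. coli at high copy number from a ColE1/pUC-type origin, and it also carries an f1 phage origin. A single Tn5 aminoglycoside phosphotransferase gene (NeoR/KanR) provides selection in both hosts. A bacterial promoter upstream gives kanamycin resistance in bacteria, while the SV40 enhancer/early promoter and the HSV TK poly(A) signal allow G418 selection of stably transfected mammalian cells. The short large T antigen, ble and bGH poly(A) fragments flagged by the automated annotation are probably residual backbone sequence or partial matches rather than functional elements.

The construct is recorded as a biosensor for PIP3 and PI(3,4)P2. Because the Akt PH domain binds these 3-phosphorylated inositol lipids, the GFP fusion is expected to move from the cytosol to membranes where they accumulate, so phosphoinositide dynamics can be followed in live cells by fluorescence microscopy. The accompanying GenBank record covers only an 880 bp partial read, annotating just a Kozak consensus and the EGFP-N primer site, and adds nothing beyond the full-sequence annotation.
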