Addgene plasmid #51465: PH-Akt-GFP
Purpose: Is a biosensor for PIP3/PI(3,4)P2
Depositing lab: Tamas Balla. Depositing organization: National Institute of Child Health and Human Development (NICHD). Publication: Visualization of phosphoinositides that bind pleckstrin homology domains: calcium- and agonist-induced dynamic changes and relationship to myo-[3H]inositol-labeled phosphoinositide pools. Varnai P, Balla T. J Cell Biol. 1998 Oct 19;143(2):501-10. 10.1083/jcb.143.2.501 PubMed 9786958.
Backbone
  Vector backbone: pEGFP-N1
  Backbone manufacturer: Clontech
  Total vector size (bp): 5286
  Vector type: Mammalian Expression
  Selectable markers: Neomycin (select with G418)
Growth in bacteria
  Bacterial resistance: Kanamycin, 50 μg/mL
  Growth temperature: 37°C
  Growth strain: DH5alpha
  Copy number: High Copy
Gene/Insert
  Gene/Insert name: AKT (aa 1–164)
  Insert size (bp): 492
  GenBank ID: NM_001014431.1
  Promoter: CMV
  Tag / fusion protein: EGFP (C terminal on insert)
  Cloning method: Restriction Enzyme; 5′ cloning site EcoRI (not destroyed); 3′ cloning site BamHI (not destroyed)
  Sequencing primers: 5′ CMV-F; 3′ EGFP-N
Terms and licenses: Academic/Nonprofit Terms; Industry Terms: Not Available to Industry
How to cite: PH-Akt-GFP was a gift from Tamas Balla (Addgene plasmid # 51465 ; http://n2t.net/addgene:51465 ; RRID:Addgene_51465)
