LOCUS       Exported 880 bp ds-DNA linear SYN 24-MAY-2021
DEFINITION  Is a biosensor for PIP3/PI(3,4)P2.
ACCESSION   .
VERSION     .
KEYWORDS    PH-Akt-GFP
SOURCE      synthetic DNA construct
  ORGANISM  synthetic DNA construct
REFERENCE   1 (bases 1 to 880)
  AUTHORS   Varnai P, Balla T
  TITLE     Visualization of phosphoinositides that bind pleckstrin homology
            domains: calcium- and agonist-induced dynamic changes and
            relationship to myo-[3H]inositol-labeled phosphoinositide pools.
  JOURNAL   J Cell Biol. 1998 Oct 19;143(2):501-10.
  PUBMED    9786958
REFERENCE   2 (bases 1 to 880)
  AUTHORS   .
  TITLE     Direct Submission
  JOURNAL   Exported May 24, 2021 from SnapGene Server 1.1.58
            http://www.snapgene.com
FEATURES             Location/Qualifiers
     source          1..880
                     /organism="synthetic DNA construct"
                     /mol_type="other DNA"
     regulatory      650..659
                     /regulatory_class="other"
                     /note="vertebrate consensus sequence for strong initiation
                     of translation (Kozak, 1987)"
     primer_bind     complement(701..722)
                     /label=EGFP-N
                     /note="EGFP, reverse primer"
ORIGIN
        1 gaaccgtcag atccgctagc gctaccggac tcagatctcg agctcaagct tcgaattctg
       61 catcagaggc tgtggccagg ccagctgggc tcggggagcg ccagcctgag aggagcgcgt
      121 gagcgtcgcg ggagcctcgg gcaccatgag cgacgtggct attgtgaagg agggttggct
      181 gcacaaacga ggggagtaca tcaagacctg gcggccacgc tacttcctcc tcaagaatga
      241 tggcaccttc attggctaca aggagcggcc gcaggatgtg gaccaacgtg aggctcccct
      301 caacaacttc tctgtggcgc agtgccagct gatgaagacg gagcggcccc ggcccaacac
      361 cttcatcatc cgctgcctgc agtggaccac tgtcatcgaa cgcaccttcc atgtggagac
      421 tcctgaggag cgggaggagt ggacaaccgc catccagact gtggctgacg gcctcaagaa
      481 gcaggaggag gaggagatgg acttccggtc gggctcaccc agtgacaact caggggctga
      541 agagatggag gtgtccctgg ccaagcccaa gcaccgcgtg accatgaacg agtttgagta
      601 cctgaagctg ctgggcaagg gcactttcgg caaggtggat ccaccggtcg ccaccatggt
      661 gagcaagggc gaggagctgt tcaccggggt ggtgcccatc ctggtcgagc tggacggcga
      721 cgtaaacggc cacaagttca gcgtgtccgg cgagggcgag ggcgatgcca cctacggcaa
      781 gctgaccctg aagttcatct gcaccaccgg caagctgccc gtgccctggc ccaccctcgt
      841 gaccaccctg acctacggcg tgcagtgctt cagccgctac
//
